Addgene plasmid #22622: pJB035
Depositing lab: Lynn Hudson. Depositing organization: National Institute of Neurological Disorders and Strokes (NINDS). Publication: Identification of cis-regulatory elements in the myelin proteolipid protein (PLP) gene. Berndt JA, Kim JG, Hudson LD. J Biol Chem. 1992 Jul 25. 267(21):14730-7. PubMed 1378839.
Backbone
  Vector backbone: p18CAT
  Backbone manufacturer: R. McKinnon
  Backbone size w/o insert (bp): 4728
  Vector type: CAT reporter plasmid
Growth in bacteria
  Bacterial resistance: Ampicillin, 100 μg/mL
  Growth temperature: 37°C
  Growth strain: DH5alpha
  Growth instructions: DH5 alpha
  Copy number: Unknown
Gene/Insert
  Gene/Insert name: human genomic PLP promoter region
  Species: H. sapiens (human)
  Insert size (bp): 2000
  Entrez Gene: POU3F2 (a.k.a. BRN2, N-Oct3, OCT7, OTF-7, OTF7, POUF3, brn-2, oct-7)
  Cloning method: Restriction Enzyme; 5′ cloning site HindIII (not destroyed); 3′ cloning site HindIII (not destroyed)
  Sequencing primers: 5′ n/a; 3′ n/a
Terms and licenses: Academic/Nonprofit Terms; Industry Terms: Not Available to Industry
Depositor comments: Insert is 2000bp of the Human PLP 5' upstream, promoter region and Exon1 (-1950 to +85) in the reverse orientation of pJB034 This PLP DNA cloned by Hudson lab.
How to cite: pJB035 was a gift from Lynn Hudson (Addgene plasmid # 22622 ; http://n2t.net/addgene:22622 ; RRID:Addgene_22622)
