[The description below was written by a language model from this plasmid's Addgene catalogue record.]
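Description:
pJB035 is a chloramphenicol acetyltransferase (CAT) reporter plasmid built on the p18CAT backbone (about 4.7 kb without insert). It is propagated in E. coli under ampicillin selection. The record gives no origin of replication and lists the copy number as unknown. No feature table is provided, so the arrangement of the CAT cassette and any other backbone elements cannot be described beyond what the catalogue fields state.

The insert is roughly 2 kb of human genomic DNA from the myelin proteolipid protein (PLP) gene. It covers the 5′ upstream region, the promoter and part of exon 1, spanning positions −1950 to +85 relative to the transcription start. The fragment was cloned as a HindIII fragment, with both sites retained. Because the same enzyme flanks both ends, the fragment could insert in either direction, and pJB035 carries it in the orientation opposite to that of the companion construct pJB034. The record does not say explicitly which of the two is the sense orientation relative to CAT. If pJB034 is the forward construct, pJB035 would naturally serve as the reverse-orientation control, showing whether CAT expression depends on the directionality of the PLP promoter.

The associated work concerns the identification of cis-regulatory elements in the PLP gene. In that setting, constructs like this are transfected into cells and CAT activity is measured as a readout of promoter function. The catalogue's Entrez Gene link points to POU3F2 (BRN2), not PLP. This does not match the described insert and is probably an annotation discrepancy, not an indication of any POU3F2 sequence in the plasmid.
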