>Addgene plasmid #22622 | pJB035 | addgene partial sequence | sequence record 28488 | 22622 with CAT-R
GGTGGTNTATCCNGTGATTTTTTTCTCCNTTTTAGCTTCCTTAGCTCCTGAAAATCTCGCCAAGCTTGGG
AGCTTTGTGAGAGGGCTCAGTCTGAGTGATGTCCCCTGTGTGGAGAGCTGTCTCATCTATTCGAGCTGTG
AAGGATCATTTGCCTCATCCTCTAAATCTGAACTCCCAAAGTTTGGGCTCACTCCTGCCATCTGATGAGC
TGAGGAGACACATTTGGCGATTTCTTGCTCTTGGTCCTCCCCCTTCTCCAGGGCCATTCCGACAGTGACC
ATCCAGAAGTTTATTGCTGGCTCAATCCTACAGTTGAGCTTCCAAAGCAGGCATAATCTGTGGCTGGCGA
GCAGGGCTGGGGAGGGCGAGGGGCTCTAGGACCCTTTTCCATCAGTCACATGGCCTTAGTCTCGTCTGCT
CTGGAAAGCTACTATTATACCGTTTTGCAAGGGGCAGCATTTCCAGAGATCCTTTTTTCTTGGGGCTGAT
ACAAGAGCAAAGGATCTAGAGTTCTAGTACTCTAAGCAAGCCTCAAACGGTGCAGGATTTGGCCCCAGTG
GGCCCACAGGGGCATCTGCCAAAGACTCGTCCATTTCCTAACAGCAGAGCCCAAGCCAGTAACATGTCCA
AAGTCACAGCCCAAAGAGAAAACTGTAAGACACAATCTTGCCTTTCTCCCACCCCAGGAAGGTACTAGTC
TCTGCTCAGTATCTCCCTCCTCTTCTCTCCTCTCCCAAGGCAAAATCACAGGAAAAGTTCCAGGAGACCA
TACCTTCCTTCTCTGGAGTCTTCCAACAGGTGCCCCTCTTATTATATGCCAGCCAGTTGTTTTAAAGGCC
ATCCATGGGAGGANACCGGCCTCTAGGTCAAGGGAGCTGTGAAGGGAGACAGGACTGACAAGGAGCCCAG
ACAGACACTGTTTAANANTCACCTGNTCTAGAAAACCTTC
